Addgene plasmid #221271: pMSCV-FKBP-GMIP(pLxIS) S31A
Purpose: Expression of GMIP pLxIS mutant in mammalian cells by retroviral transduction
Depositing lab: Jonathan Kagan. Depositing organization: Boston Children's Hospital. Publication: pLxIS-containing domains are biochemically flexible regulators of interferons and metabolism. Landau LM, Chaudhary N, Tien YC, Rogozinska M, Joshi S, Yao C, Crowley J, Hullahalli K, Campbell IW, Waldor MK, Haigis M, Kagan JC. Mol Cell. 2024 Jul 11;84(13):2436-2454.e10. doi: 10.1016/j.molcel.2024.05.030. Epub 2024 Jun 25. PubMed 38925114.
Backbone
  Vector backbone: pMSCV-IRES-GFP
  Vector type: Retroviral
Growth in bacteria
  Bacterial resistance: Ampicillin, 100 μg/mL
  Growth temperature: 37°C
  Growth strain: NEB Stable
  Copy number: High Copy
Gene/Insert
  Gene/Insert name: GMIP pLxIS
  Species: M. musculus (mouse)
  Mutation: S31A
  Entrez Gene: Gmip (a.k.a. 5031419I10Rik)
  Tag / fusion protein: 3xFLAG-4xFKBP (N terminal on insert)
  Cloning method: Restriction Enzyme; 5′ cloning site BglII (not destroyed); 3′ cloning site NotI (not destroyed)
Terms and licenses: Academic/Nonprofit Terms; Industry Terms: Not Available to Industry
How to cite: pMSCV-FKBP-GMIP(pLxIS) S31A was a gift from Jonathan Kagan (Addgene plasmid # 221271 ; http://n2t.net/addgene:221271 ; RRID:Addgene_221271)
