[The description below was written by a language model from this plasmid's Addgene catalogue record and pLannotate feature annotations shown in this document.]
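Description:
pMSCV-FKBP-GMIP(pLxIS) S31A is a gammaretroviral expression plasmid built on the pMSCV-IRES-GFP backbone, intended for stable expression of a mutant GMIP fragment in mammalian cells by retroviral transduction. In bacteria it is maintained through a high-copy ColE1/pUC-type origin and selected with ampicillin via the β-lactamase gene. The feature table also picks up short leftover fragments of lacI, rop, bom, lacZα, TcR and env, which are remnants of the backbone's cloning history rather than functional elements.

The viral cassette is flanked by murine embryonic stem cell virus 5′ and 3′ LTRs. The 5′ LTR drives transcription of the genomic RNA and the transgene, while the MESV Ψ packaging signal and the adjacent truncated gag region (lacking its start codon) promote encapsidation of that RNA when viral proteins are supplied in trans by packaging cells. Downstream, cloned between BglII and NotI sites, is the insert: an N-terminal 3xFLAG tag followed by four tandem FKBP domains, fused to a short fragment of mouse Gmip containing its pLxIS motif, with an S31A substitution. The annotation resolves only part of the FLAG and FKBP repeats, probably because of their repetitive nature. Tandem FKBP modules are generally used to allow ligand-induced oligomerisation of the fused domain, although the record does not spell this out. The alanine substitution is presumably meant to remove a serine within or near the pLxIS motif. An EMCV IRES followed by EGFP lies on the same transcript, so transduced cells can be identified or sorted by green fluorescence. The associated work concerns pLxIS-containing domains as regulators of interferon responses and metabolism, and this construct provides the GMIP pLxIS mutant for that work.
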