Features (pLannotate 1.2.2; 23 found; start..end, strand, type, name):
     61..81      +  CDS            FLAG (fragment): FLAG® epitope tag, followed by an enterokinase cleavage site
    784..1068    +  CDS            FPR2 (fragment): FKBP2_CRYNB - Protein inferred from homology: Swiss-Prot protein existence level 3. PPIases accelerate the folding of proteins. It catalyzes the cis-trans isomerization of proline imidic peptide bonds in oligopeptides (By similarity). From Cryptococcus neoformans var. neoformans serotype D (strain B-3501A) (Filobasidiella neoformans).
   1063..1383    +  CDS            FKBP1A: FKB1A_HUMAN - Also known as FKBP1, FKBP12. Experimental evidence at protein level: Swiss-Prot protein existence level 1. Keeps in an inactive conformation TGFBR1, the TGF-beta type I serine/threonine kinase receptor, preventing TGF-beta receptor activation in absence of ligand. Recruits SMAD7 to ACVR1B which prevents the association of SMAD2 and SMAD3 with the activin receptor complex, thereby blocking the activin signal. May modulate the RYR1 calcium channel activity. PPIases accelerate the folding of proteins. It catalyzes the cis-trans isomerization of proline imidic peptide bonds in oligop
   1402..1653    +  CDS            Gmip (fragment): GMIP_MOUSE - Experimental evidence at protein level: Swiss-Prot protein existence level 1. Stimulates, in vitro and in vivo, the GTPase activity of RhoA. From Mus musculus (Mouse).
   1676..1709    -  misc_feature   MCS (fragment): pBluescript multiple cloning site
   1811..2273    +  misc_feature   IRES: internal ribosome entry site (IRES) of the encephalomyocarditis virus (EMCV)
   2287..3006    +  CDS            EGFP: the original enhanced GFP (Yang et al., 1996) mammalian codon-optimized
   3068..3582    +  LTR            3' LTR: 3' long terminal repeat from murine embryonic stem cell virus
   3744..3760    -  protein_bind   lac operator: The lac repressor binds to the lac operator to inhibit transcription in E. coli. This inhibition can be relieved by adding lactose or isopropyl-β-D-thiogalactopyranoside (IPTG). lac repressor encoded by lacI
   3768..3798    -  promoter       lac promoter: promoter for the E. coli lac operon
   3813..3834    -  protein_bind   CAP binding site: CAP binding activates transcription in the presence of cAMP. E. coli catabolite activator protein
   3847..3939    -  CDS            lacI (fragment): lac repressor; lacI; The lac repressor binds to the lac operator to inhibit transcription in E. coli. This inhibition can be relieved by adding lactose or isopropyl-β-D-thiogalactopyranoside (IPTG).
   4122..4710    -  rep_origin     ori: high-copy-number ColE1/pMB1/pBR322/pUC origin of replication
   4881..5741    -  CDS            AmpR: β-lactamase; bla; confers resistance to ampicillin, carbenicillin, and related antibiotics
   5742..5846    -  promoter       AmpR promoter: bla
   5941..5976    +  CDS            rop (fragment): Rop protein, which maintains plasmids at low copy number; rop
   6078..6177    +  misc_feature   bom (fragment): basis of mobility region from pBR322
   6183..6332    -  CDS            lacZα (fragment): LacZα fragment of β-galactosidase; lacZ fragment
   6332..6533    -  CDS            TcR (fragment): tetracycline efflux protein; tet; confers resistance to tetracycline
   6534..6632    +  CDS            env (fragment): murine leukemia virus gPr80 envelope polyprotein precursor; env; proteolytically cleaved into gp70SU and p15TM subunits
   6674..7190    +  LTR            5' LTR: 5' long terminal repeat from murine embryonic stem cell virus
   7254..7595    +  misc_feature   MESV Ψ: packaging signal of murine embryonic stem cell virus
   7662..8078    +  CDS            gag (truncated): truncated Moloney murine leukemia virus (MMLV) gag gene lacking the start codon
>Addgene plasmid #221271 | pMSCV-FKBP-GMIP(pLxIS) S31A | addgene full sequence | sequence record 438518 | Addgene NGS Result
AGATCTGCCACCATGGACTACAAGGATCACGACGGTGATTACAAGGACCACGACATCGACTACAAGGACG
ACGACGACAAGGGCGTTCAAGTAGAAACAATATCTCCAGGAGACGGGCGTACATTTCCTAAGCGTGGCCA
AACTTGCGTAGTCCATTATACCGGCATGCTGGAGGACGGTAAGAAGGTCGATAGCTCTAGAGACCGTAAC
AAACCTTTCAAATTTATGCTGGGGAAACAGGAGGTTATCCGTGGTTGGGAGGAAGGCGTGGCCCAAATGT
CCGTTGGGCAGCGTGCTAAGTTAACCATCTCGCCAGATTACGCATATGGGGCTACAGGCCATCCTGGGAT
CATTCCCCCGCATGCGACACTTGTGTTTGATGTAGAGCTGTTGAAGTTGGAGACGCGGGGAGTTCAAGTC
GAAACGATTTCACCAGGTGATGGACGCACCTTTCCTAAACGGGGACAAACGTGCGTCGTGCATTACACCG
GTATGCTGGAAGACGGCAAGAAAGTCGATTCAAGCCGCGATAGAAATAAACCCTTCAAATTCATGCTTGG
AAAACAGGAAGTAATACGCGGATGGGAAGAGGGTGTGGCGCAAATGTCTGTCGGGCAAAGAGCTAAACTG
ACAATAAGTCCTGATTACGCGTACGGTGCGACTGGGCACCCTGGTATCATTCCGCCGCACGCGACACTTG
TCTTCGACGTCGAGTTACTTAAGCTTGAGACGCGGGGGGTGCAGGTAGAGACTATTTCGCCCGGTGACGG
AAGAACTTTCCCAAAGCGGGGACAGACCTGTGTTGTCCACTACACTGGGATGTTGGAGGATGGTAAGAAA
GTTGACTCAAGTCGTGATCGCAACAAACCCTTTAAGTTTATGCTTGGGAAGCAGGAAGTCATCAGAGGTT
GGGAAGAAGGCGTAGCTCAGATGTCAGTGGGACAACGGGCCAAATTAACCATCAGTCCAGACTACGCCTA
CGGAGCCACCGGTCACCCAGGGATCATACCACCTCACGCAACCTTAGTGTTCGATGTGGAACTTTTAAAG
TTAGAGACGCGCGGTGTACAAGTGGAAACAATCAGTCCAGGGGATGGGAGAACATTCCCCAAAAGAGGCC
AGACGTGTGTCGTGCACTATACGGGGATGTTAGAAGATGGGAAAAAGGTCGATTCGTCACGCGACCGCAA
CAAACCGTTTAAATTCATGTTGGGAAAGCAGGAGGTGATTCGCGGCTGGGAGGAAGGTGTGGCACAGATG
AGCGTGGGCCAGAGAGCAAAACTGACTATCTCTCCTGATTATGCCTACGGCGCGACGGGCCACCCTGGCA
TAATTCCACCCCACGCTACCCTGGTATTCGATGTCGAGCTTCTGAAGCTTGAGGGTGCTGGGGCTGGGGC
TATGGACTCAGCGGAGACAGAGCTAACCCCAGCTCCTGAGGGCAGGAAGAGATACAGTGACATCTTCCAG
AGCCTGGACAACCTCGAGATAGCCTTGGGGAACGTAACTTTTGATCCCCTGGCTGGAGACCCTGTACGCA
GAGAAGACCTGGAGCCTGACAAAGCTGACACAGCCACAGTGGTGACTGAGGAGAACAGTGAAGCCAGTAG
TTGGCGGGATCTCTCCCCAGAAGGTCCTGCACCCCTCACAGAGTGATAAGCGGCCGCGTTTAAACGTCGA
CGGTATCGATAAGCTTGATATCGAATTCCGCCCCCCCCCCTAACGTTACTGGCCGAAGCCGCTTGGAATA
AGGCCGGTGTGCGTTTGTCTATATGTTATTTTCCACCATATTGCCGTCTTTTGGCAATGTGAGGGCCCGG
AAACCTGGCCCTGTCTTCTTGACGAGCATTCCTAGGGGTCTTTCCCCTCTCGCCAAAGGAATGCAAGGTC
TGTTGAATGTCGTGAAGGAAGCAGTTCCTCTGGAAGCTTCTTGAAGACAAACAACGTCTGTAGCGACCCT
TTGCAGGCAGCGGAACCCCCCACCTGGCGACAGGTGCCTCTGCGGCCAAAAGCCACGTGTATAAGATACA
CCTGCAAAGGCGGCACAACCCCAGTGCCACGTTGTGAGTTGGATAGTTGTGGAAAGAGTCAAATGGCTCT
CCTCAAGCGTATTCAACAAGGGGCTGAAGGATGCCCAGAAGGTACCCCATTGTATGGGATCTGATCTGGG
GCCTCGGTGCACATGCTTTACATGTGTTTAGTCGAGGTTAAAAAAACGTCTAGGCCCCCCGAACCACGGG
GACGTGGTTTTCCTTTGAAAAACACGATGATAATATGGCCACAACCATGGTGAGCAAGGGCGAGGAGCTG
TTCACCGGGGTGGTGCCCATCCTGGTCGAGCTGGACGGCGACGTAAACGGCCACAAGTTCAGCGTGTCTG
GCGAGGGCGAGGGCGATGCCACCTACGGCAAGCTGACCCTGAAGTTCATCTGCACCACCGGCAAGCTGCC
CGTGCCCTGGCCCACCCTCGTGACCACCCTGACCTACGGCGTGCAGTGCTTCAGCCGCTACCCCGACCAC
ATGAAGCAGCACGACTTCTTCAAGTCCGCCATGCCCGAAGGCTACGTCCAGGAGCGCACCATCTTCTTCA
AGGACGACGGCAACTACAAGACCCGCGCCGAGGTGAAGTTCGAGGGCGACACCCTGGTGAACCGCATCGA
GCTGAAGGGCATCGACTTCAAGGAGGACGGCAACATCCTGGGGCACAAGCTGGAGTACAACTACAACAGC
CACAACGTCTATATCATGGCCGACAAGCAGAAGAACGGCATCAAGGCGAACTTCAAGATCCGCCACAACA
TCGAGGACGGCAGCGTGCAGCTCGCCGACCACTACCAGCAGAACACCCCCATCGGCGACGGCCCCGTGCT
GCTGCCCGACAACCACTACCTGAGCACCCAGTCCGCCCTGAGCAAAGACCCCAACGAGAAGCGCGATCAC
ATGGTCCTGCTGGAGTTCGTGACCGCCGCCGGGATCACTCTCGGCATGGACGAGCTGTACAAGTAATGAA
TTAATTAAGAATTCGATAAAATAAAAGATTTTATTTAGTCTCCAGAAAAAGGGGGGAATGAAAGACCCCA
CCTGTAGGTTTGGCAAGCTAGCTTAAGTAACGCCATTTTGCAAGGCATGGAAAATACATAACTGAGAATA
GAGAAGTTCAGATCAAGGTTAGGAACAGAGAGACAGCAGAATATGGGCCAAACAGGATATCTGTGGTAAG
CAGTTCCTGCCCCGGCTCAGGGCCAAGAACAGATGGTCCCCAGATGCGGTCCCGCCCTCAGCAGTTTCTA
GAGAACCATCAGATGTTTCCAGGGTGCCCCAAGGACCTGAAATGACCCTGTGCCTTATTTGAACTAACCA
ATCAGTTCGCTTCTCGCTTCTGTTCGCGCGCTTCTGCTCCCCGAGCTCAATAAAAGAGCCCACAACCCCT
CACTCGGCGCGCCAGTCCTCCGATAGACTGCGTCGCCCGGGTACCCGTGTATCCAATAAACCCTCTTGCA
GTTGCATCCGACTTGTGGTCTCGCTGTTCCTTGGGAGGGTCTCCTCTGAGTGATTGACTACCCGTCAGCG
GGGGTCTTTCATGGGTAACAGTTTCTTGAAGTTGGAGAACAACATTCTGAGGGTAGGAGTCGAATATTAA
GTAATCCTGACTCAATTAGCCACTGTTTTGAATCCACATACTCCAATACTCCTGAAATAGTTCATTATGG
ACAGCGCAGAAAGAGCTGGGGAGAATTGTGAAATTGTTATCCGCTCACAATTCCACACAACATACGAGCC
GGAAGCATAAAGTGTAAAGCCTGGGGTGCCTAATGAGTGAGCTAACTCACATTAATTGCGTTGCGCTCAC
TGCCCGCTTTCCAGTCGGGAAACCTGTCGTGCCAGCTGCATTAATGAATCGGCCAACGCGCGGGGAGAGG
CGGTTTGCGTATTGGGCGCTCTTCCGCTTCCTCGCTCACTGACTCGCTGCGCTCGGTCGTTCGGCTGCGG
CGAGCGGTATCAGCTCACTCAAAGGCGGTAATACGGTTATCCACAGAATCAGGGGATAACGCAGGAAAGA
ACATGTGAGCAAAAGGCCAGCAAAAGGCCAGGAACCGTAAAAAGGCCGCGTTGCTGGCGTTTTTCCATAG
GCTCCGCCCCCCTGACGAGCATCACAAAAATCGACGCTCAAGTCAGAGGTGGCGAAACCCGACAGGACTA
TAAAGATACCAGGCGTTTCCCCCTGGAAGCTCCCTCGTGCGCTCTCCTGTTCCGACCCTGCCGCTTACCG
GATACCTGTCCGCCTTTCTCCCTTCGGGAAGCGTGGCGCTTTCTCATAGCTCACGCTGTAGGTATCTCAG
TTCGGTGTAGGTCGTTCGCTCCAAGCTGGGCTGTGTGCACGAACCCCCCGTTCAGCCCGACCGCTGCGCC
TTATCCGGTAACTATCGTCTTGAGTCCAACCCGGTAAGACACGACTTATCGCCACTGGCAGCAGCCACTG
GTAACAGGATTAGCAGAGCGAGGTATGTAGGCGGTGCTACAGAGTTCTTGAAGTGGTGGCCTAACTACGG
CTACACTAGAAGAACAGTATTTGGTATCTGCGCTCTGCTGAAGCCAGTTACCTTCGGAAAAAGAGTTGGT
AGCTCTTGATCCGGCAAACAAACCACCGCTGGTAGCGGTGGTTTTTTTGTTTGCAAGCAGCAGATTACGC
GCAGAAAAAAAGGATCTCAAGAAGATCCTTTGATCTTTTCTACGGGGTCTGACGCTCAGTGGAACGAAAA
CTCACGTTAAGGGATTTTGGTCATGAGATTATCAAAAAGGATCTTCACCTAGATCCTTTTAAATTAAAAA
TGAAGTTTTAAATCAATCTAAAGTATATATGAGTAAACTTGGTCTGACAGTTACCAATGCTTAATCAGTG
AGGCACCTATCTCAGCGATCTGTCTATTTCGTTCATCCATAGTTGCCTGACTCCCCGTCGTGTAGATAAC
TACGATACGGGAGGGCTTACCATCTGGCCCCAGTGCTGCAATGATACCGCGAGACCCACGCTCACCGGCT
CCAGATTTATCAGCAATAAACCAGCCAGCCGGAAGGGCCGAGCGCAGAAGTGGTCCTGCAACTTTATCCG
CCTCCATCCAGTCTATTAATTGTTGCCGGGAAGCTAGAGTAAGTAGTTCGCCAGTTAATAGTTTGCGCAA
CGTTGTTGCCATTGCTACAGGCATCGTGGTGTCACGCTCGTCGTTTGGTATGGCTTCATTCAGCTCCGGT
TCCCAACGATCAAGGCGAGTTACATGATCCCCCATGTTGTGCAAAAAAGCGGTTAGCTCCTTCGGTCCTC
CGATCGTTGTCAGAAGTAAGTTGGCCGCAGTGTTATCACTCATGGTTATGGCAGCACTGCATAATTCTCT
TACTGTCATGCCATCCGTAAGATGCTTTTCTGTGACTGGTGAGTACTCAACCAAGTCATTCTGAGAATAG
TGTATGCGGCGACCGAGTTGCTCTTGCCCGGCGTCAATACGGGATAATACCGCGCCACATAGCAGAACTT
TAAAAGTGCTCATCATTGGAAAACGTTCTTCGGGGCGAAAACTCTCAAGGATCTTACCGCTGTTGAGATC
CAGTTCGATGTAACCCACTCGTGCACCCAACTGATCTTCAGCATCTTTTACTTTCACCAGCGTTTCTGGG
TGAGCAAAAACAGGAAGGCAAAATGCCGCAAAAAAGGGAATAAGGGCGACACGGAAATGTTGAATACTCA
TACTCTTCCTTTTTCAATATTATTGAAGCATTTATCAGGGTTATTGTCTCATGAGCGGATACATATTTGA
ATGTATTTAGAAAAATAAACAAATAGGGGTTCCGCGCACATTTCCCCGAAAAGTGCCACCTGACGTCTAA
GAAACCATTATTATCATGACATTAACCTATAAAAATAGGCGTATCACGAGGCCCTTTCGTCTCGCGCGTT
TCGGTGATGACGGTGAAAACCTCTGACACATGCAGCTCCCGGAGACGGTCACAGCTTGTCTGTAAGCGGA
TGCCGGGAGCAGACAAGCCCGTCAGGGCGCGTCAGCGGGTGTTGGCGGGTGTCGGGGCTGGCTTAACTAT
GCGGCATCAGAGCAGATTGTACTGAGAGTGCACCATATGCGGTGTGAAATACCGCACAGATGCGTAAGGA
GAAAATACCGCATCAGGCGCCATTCGCCATTCAGGCTGCGCAACTGTTGGGAAGGGCGATCGGTGCGGGC
CTCTTCGCTATTACGCCAGCTGGCGAAAGGGGGATGTGCTGCAAGGCGATTAAGTTGGGTAACGCCAGGG
TTTTCCCAGTCACGACGTTGTAAAACGACGGCGCAAGGAATGGTGCATGCAAGGAGATGGCGCCCAACAG
TCCCCCGGCCACGGGGCCTGCCACCATACCCACGCCGAAACAAGCGCTCATGAGCCCGAAGTGGCGAGCC
CGATCTTCCCCATCGGTGATGTCGGCGATATAGGCGCCAGCAACCGCACCTGTGGCGCCGGTGATGCCGG
CCACGATGCGTCCGGCGTAGAGGCGATTAGTCCAATTTGTTAAAGACAGGATATCAGTGGTCCAGGCTCT
AGTTTTGACTCAACAATATCACCAGCTGAAGCCTATAGAGTACGAGCCATAGATAAAATAAAAGATTTTA
TTTAGTCTCCAGAAAAAGGGGGGAATGAAAGACCCCACCTGTAGGTTTGGCAAGCTAGCTTAAGTAACGC
CATTTTGCAAGGCATGGAAAATACATAACTGAGAATAGAGAAGTTCAGATCAAGGTTAGGAACAGAGAGA
CAGCAGAATATGGGCCAAACAGGATATCTGTGGTAAGCAGTTCCTGCCCCGGCTCAGGGCCAAGAACAGA
TGGTCCCCAGATGCGGTCCCGCCCTCAGCAGTTTCTAGAGAACCATCAGATGTTTCCAGGGTGCCCCAAG
GACCTGAAATGACCCTGTGCCTTATTTGAACTAACCAATCAGTTCGCTTCTCGCTTCTGTTCGCGCGCTT
CTGCTCCCCGAGCTCAATAAAAGAGCCCACAACCCCTCACTCGGCGCGCCAGTCCTCCGATAGACTGCGT
CGCCCGGGTACCCGTATTCCCAATAAAGCCTCTTGCTGTTTGCATCCGAATCGTGGACTCGCTGATCCTT
GGGAGGGTCTCCTCAGATTGATTGACTGCCCACCTCGGGGGTCTTTCATTTGGAGGTTCCACCGAGATTT
GGAGACCCCTGCCCAGGGACCACCGACCCCCCCGCCGGGAGGTAAGCTGGCCAGCGGTCGTTTCGTGTCT
GTCTCTGTCTTTGTGCGTGTTTGTGCCGGCATCTAATGTTTGCGCCTGCGTCTGTACTAGTTAGCTAACT
AGCTCTGTATCTGGCGGACCCGTGGTGGAACTGACGAGTTCTGAACACCCGGCCGCAACCCTGGGAGACG
TCCCAGGGACTTTGGGGGCCGTTTTTGTGGCCCGACCTGAGGAAGGGAGTCGATGTGGAATCCGACCCCG
TCAGGATATGTGGTTCTGGTAGGAGACGAGAACCTAAAACAGTTCCCGCCTCCGTCTGAATTTTTGCTTT
CGGTTTGGAACCGAAGCCGCGCGTCTTGTCTGCTGCAGCGCTGCAGCATCGTTCTGTGTTGTCTCTGTCT
GACTGTGTTTCTGTATTTGTCTGAAAATTAGGGCCAGACTGTTACCACTCCCTTAAGTTTGACCTTAGGT
CACTGGAAAGATGTCGAGCGGATCGCTCACAACCAGTCGGTAGATGTCAAGAAGAGACGTTGGGTTACCT
TCTGCTCTGCAGAATGGCCAACCTTTAACGTCGGATGGCCGCGAGACGGCACCTTTAACCGAGACCTCAT
CACCCAGGTTAAGATCAAGGTCTTTTCACCTGGCCCGCATGGACACCCAGACCAGGTCCCCTACATCGTG
ACCTGGGAAGCCTTGGCTTTTGACCCCCCTCCCTGGGTCAAGCCCTTTGTACACCCTAAGCCTCCGCCTC
CTCTTCCTCCATCCGCCCCGTCTCTCCCCCTTGAACCTCCTCGTTCGACCCCGCCTCGATCCTCCCTTTA
TCCAGCCCTCACTCCTTCTCTAGGCGCCGGAATT
